Addgene plasmid #199957: YP16
Purpose: Yeast/E coli shuttle vector expressing GFP from synthetic yeast promoter 16
Depositing lab: Farren Isaacs. Depositing organization: Yale University. Publication: Cross-kingdom expression of synthetic genetic elements promotes discovery of metabolites in the human microbiome. Patel JR, Oh J, Wang S, Crawford JM, Isaacs FJ. Cell. 2022 Apr 28;185(9):1487-1505.e14. doi: 10.1016/j.cell.2022.03.008. Epub 2022 Apr 1. PubMed 35366417.
Backbone
  Vector backbone: pRCVS6H
  Vector type: Yeast Expression
  Selectable markers: Hygromycin
Growth in bacteria
  Bacterial resistance: Ampicillin, 100 μg/mL
  Growth temperature: 37°C
  Growth strain: BL21
  Copy number: Low Copy
Gene/Insert
  Gene/Insert name: GFP
  Species: Synthetic
  Cloning method: Gibson Cloning
Terms and licenses: Academic/Nonprofit Terms; Industry Terms: Not Available to Industry
How to cite: YP16 was a gift from Farren Isaacs (Addgene plasmid # 199957 ; http://n2t.net/addgene:199957 ; RRID:Addgene_199957)
