[The description below was written by a language model from this plasmid's Addgene catalogue record and pLannotate feature annotations shown in this document.]
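Description:
YP16 is a yeast/E. coli shuttle vector of about 5.7 kb, built on the pRCVS6H backbone by Gibson cloning, that expresses a green fluorescent reporter from a synthetic yeast promoter designated number 16. In E. coli it is maintained through a ColE1/pMB1-type origin and selected with ampicillin via the β-lactamase gene and its native promoter. The catalogue lists the plasmid as low copy, whereas the annotation software labels this origin family as high copy, so the record is not fully consistent on this point. A fragment of the pBR322 bom region is also present. In Saccharomyces cerevisiae, partial CEN4 centromere and ARS1 replication sequences should provide stable, low-copy episomal maintenance, and the hphMX6 cassette, ending in the Ashbya gossypii TEF terminator, allows hygromycin selection without any auxotrophic strain background.

The payload is a single reporter cassette. The catalogue calls the insert GFP of synthetic origin, while automated annotation matches the coding sequence to mUkG, a constitutively fluorescent green protein derived from the soft coral Sarcophyton. The open reading frame is followed by the S. cerevisiae CYC1 transcription terminator. The synthetic promoter itself is not annotated in the feature table; it presumably lies in the unannotated stretch immediately upstream of the reporter, adjacent to a T7 promoter located just before the plasmid's numbering origin. The construct appears to be one of a numbered set of synthetic promoter plasmids, in which fluorescence output reports promoter strength in yeast. This fits the associated work on synthetic genetic elements designed to function across kingdoms for heterologous expression.
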