Features (pLannotate 1.2.2; 11 found; start..end, strand, type, name):
    189..857     +  CDS            mUkG: mUkG is a basic (constitutively fluorescent) green fluorescent protein published in 2008, derived from Sarcophyton sp.. It has moderate acid sensitivity.
    912..1101    +  terminator     CYC1 terminator: S. cerevisiae CYC1; transcription terminator for CYC1
   1341..2916    +  gene           hphMX6: yeast selectable marker conferring hygromycin resistance
   2719..2916    +  terminator     TEF terminator: Ashbya gossypii TEF terminator
   3031..3619    -  rep_origin     ori: high-copy-number ColE1/pMB1/pBR322/pUC origin of replication
   3790..4650    -  CDS            AmpR: β-lactamase; bla; confers resistance to ampicillin, carbenicillin, and related antibiotics
   4651..4755    -  promoter       AmpR promoter: bla
   4782..4832    +  misc_feature   bom (fragment): basis of mobility region from pBR322
   4961..5130    -  misc_feature   CEN4 (fragment): S. cerevisiae CEN4 centromere
   5131..5557    +  rep_origin     ARS1 (fragment): S. cerevisiae autonomously replicating sequence ARS1
   5663..5681    +  promoter       T7 promoter: promoter for bacteriophage T7 RNA polymerase
>Addgene plasmid #199957 | YP16 | addgene full sequence | sequence record 406439 | Addgene NGS Result
TCTAACGACGGTCCTACACCGCGCCGGGGGCGGTGGCTCAACGGCCCTCCTTGAATTAACCGTACTCGTA
GGACTCAAGAGTACATATAAAAGCGCGGTGGCTCCATTAAATTGCTCCTTCCTTTTTTAAAGAACCACAG
AAAAATTTTTTAACTAACTAACTTAAAGAGGAGAAAGGTACCATGGTCAGTGTCATCAAAGAAGAAATGA
AGATCAAGTTGCACATGGAAGGTAACGTTAATGGTCATGCCTTTGTTATTGAAGGTGATGGTAAAGGTAA
ACCATACGATGGTACTCAAACTTTGAACTTGACTGTCAAAGAAGGTGCTCCATTGCCATTCTCTTACGAT
ATTTTGACTAACGCCTTCCAATACGGTAATAGAGCTTTTACTAAGTACCCAGCCGATATCCCAGATTACT
TTAAGCAAACTTTTCCAGAAGGTTACTCCTGGGAAAGAACTATGTCTTACGAAGATAACGCTATCTGCAA
CGTCAGATCCGAAATTTCTATGGAAGGTGATTGCTTCATCTACAAGATCAGATTCGATGGTAAGAACTTT
CCACCAAATGGTCCAGTCATGCAAAAAAAGACTTTGAAGTGGGAACCATCCACCGAAATGATGTATGTTA
GAGATGGTTTCTTGATGGGTGATGTCAATATGGCTTTGTTGTTGGAAGGTGGTGGTCATCATAGATGTGA
TTTCAAGACTTCTTACAAGGCCAAGAAGGTTGTTCAATTGCCAGATGCTCATAAGATCGATCACAGAATC
GAAATCTTGTCCCACGATAGAGATTACTCCAAGGTTAAGTTGTACGAAAACGCTGTTGCTAGAAACTCTT
TGTTGCCATCTCAAGCTTCTAAGTAACATGTAATTAGTTATGTCACGCTTACATTCACGCCCTCCCCCCA
CATCCGCTCTAACCGAAAAGGAAGGAGTTAGACAACCTGAAGTCTAGGTCCCTATTTATTTTTTTATAGT
TATGTTAGTATTAAGAACGTTATTTATATTTCAAATTTTTCTTTTTTTTCTGTACAGACGCGTGTACGCA
TGTAACATTATACTGAAAACCTTGCTTGAGAAGGTTTTGGGACGCTCGAAGGCTTTGTGGAGGTCGACAC
GAGCGACTGAGTTCGGACGTCACGACCTGCCTGGATATCGTGCACCGCTCGTGCACTGACGTCATGATCG
ACGAGTCGCACAGAGGCCTCTGACACTGACTCGACCTGACTAGCGTCGAGCAGTGACGACCTGCCCGGGC
ACAGCAACTGTGCCACTCGTCTGATCCGTCGTCCCATCGGCTGAATCGATGCCTCGTCCCCGCCGGGTCA
CCCGGCCAGCGACATGGAGGCCCAGAATACCCTCCTTGACAGTCTTGACGTGCGCAGCTCAGGGGCATGA
TGTGACTGTCGCCCGTACATTTAGCCCATACATCCCCATGTATAATCATTTGCATCCATACATTTTGATG
GCCGCACGGCGCGAAGCAAAAATTACGGCACCTCGCTGCAGACCTGCGAGCAGGGAAACGCTCCCCTCAC
AGACGCGTTGAATTGTCCCCACGCCGCGCCCCTGTAGAGAAATATAAAAGGTTAGGATTTGCCACTGAGG
TTCTTCTTTCATATACTTCCTTTTAAAATCTTGCTAGGATACAGTTCTCACATCACATCCGAACATAAAC
AACCATGGGTAAAAAGCCTGAACTCACCGCGACGTCTGTCGAGAAGTTTCTGATCGAAAAGTTCGACAGC
GTCTCCGACCTGATGCAGCTCTCGGAGGGCGAAGAATCTCGTGCTTTCAGCTTCGATGTAGGAGGGCGTG
GATATGTCCTGCGGGTAAATAGCTGCGCCGATGGTTTCTACAAAGATCGTTATGTTTATCGGCACTTTGC
ATCGGCCGCGCTCCCGATTCCGGAAGTGCTTGACATTGGGGAGTTCAGCGAGAGCCTGACCTATTGCATC
TCCCGCCGTGCACAGGGTGTCACGTTGCAAGACCTGCCTGAAACCGAACTGCCCGCTGTTCTGCAGCCGG
TCGCGGAGGCCATGGATGCGATCGCTGCGGCCGATCTTAGCCAGACGAGCGGGTTCGGCCCATTCGGACC
GCAAGGAATCGGTCAATACACTACATGGCGTGATTTCATATGCGCGATTGCTGATCCCCATGTGTATCAC
TGGCAAACTGTGATGGACGACACCGTCAGTGCGTCCGTCGCGCAGGCTCTCGATGAGCTGATGCTTTGGG
CCGAGGACTGCCCCGAAGTCCGGCACCTCGTGCACGCGGATTTCGGCTCCAACAATGTCCTGACGGACAA
TGGCCGCATAACAGCGGTCATTGACTGGAGCGAGGCGATGTTCGGGGATTCCCAATACGAGGTCGCCAAC
ATCTTCTTCTGGAGGCCGTGGTTGGCTTGTATGGAGCAACAGACGCGCTACTTCGAGCGGAGGCATCCGG
AGCTTGCAGGATCGCCGCGGCTCCGGGCGTATATGCTCCGCATTGGTCTTGACCAACTCTATCAGAGCTT
GGTTGACGGCAATTTCGATGATGCAGCTTGGGCGCAGGGTCGATGCGACGCAATCGTCCGATCCGGAGCC
GGGACTGTCGGGCGTACACAAATCGCCCGCAGAAGCGCGGCCGTCTGGACCGATGGCTGTGTAGAAGTAC
TCGCCGATAGTGGAAACCGACGCCCCAGCACTCGTCCGAGGGCAAAGGAATAATCAGTACTGACAATAAA
AAGATTCTTGTTTTCAAGAACTTGTCATTTGTATAGTTTTTTTATATTGTAGTTGTTCTATTTTAATCAA
ATGTTAGCGTGATTTATATTTTTTTTCGCCTCGACATCATCTGCCCAGATGCGAAGTTAAGTGCGCAGAA
AGTAATATCATGCGTCAATCGTATGTGAATGCTGGTCGCTATACTGCTATCGATGTGGCAGTGCGTCCAG
CTCAGTCAGACTCAGTCCTGGTGTCGTCAGCCTGTGAGCAAAAGGCCAGCAAAAGGCCAGGAACCGTAAA
AAGGCCGCGTTGCTGGCGTTTTTCCATAGGCTCCGCCCCCCTGACGAGCATCACAAAAATCGACGCTCAA
GTCAGAGGTGGCGAAACCCGACAGGACTATAAAGATACCAGGCGTTTCCCCCTGGAAGCTCCCTCGTGCG
CTCTCCTGTTCCGACCCTGCCGCTTACCGGATACCTGTCCGCCTTTCTCCCTTCGGGAAGCGTGGCGCTT
TCTCATAGCTCACGCTGTAGGTATCTCAGTTCGGTGTAGGTCGTTCGCTCCAAGCTGGGCTGTGTGCACG
AACCCCCCGTTCAGCCCGACCGCTGCGCCTTATCCGGTAACTATCGTCTTGAGTCCAACCCGGTAAGACA
CGACTTATCGCCACTGGCAGCAGCCACTGGTAACAGGATTAGCAGAGCGAGGTATGTAGGCGGTGCTACA
GAGTTCTTGAAGTGGTGGCCTAACTACGGCTACACTAGAAGAACAGTATTTGGTATCTGCGCTCTGCTGA
AGCCAGTTACCTTCGGAAAAAGAGTTGGTAGCTCTTGATCCGGCAAACAAACCACCGCTGGTAGCGGTGG
TTTTTTTGTTTGCAAGCAGCAGATTACGCGCAGAAAAAAAGGATCTCAAGAAGATCCTTTGATCTTTTCT
ACGGGGTCTGACGCTCAGTGGAACGAAAACTCACGTTAAGGGATTTTGGTCATGAGATTATCAAAAAGGA
TCTTCACCTAGATCCTTTTAAATTAAAAATGAAGTTTTAAATCAATCTAAAGTATATATGAGTAAACTTG
GTCTGACAGTTACCAATGCTTAATCAGTGAGGCACCTATCTCAGCGATCTGTCTATTTCGTTCATCCATA
GTTGCCTGACTCCCCGTCGTGTAGATAACTACGATACGGGAGGGCTTACCATCTGGCCCCAGTGCTGCAA
TGATACCGCGAGACCCACGCTCACCGGCTCCAGATTTATCAGCAATAAACCAGCCAGCCGGAAGGGCCGA
GCGCAGAAGTGGTCCTGCAACTTTATCCGCCTCCATCCAGTCTATTAATTGTTGCCGGGAAGCTAGAGTA
AGTAGTTCGCCAGTTAATAGTTTGCGCAACGTTGTTGCCATTGCTACAGGCATCGTGGTGTCACGCTCGT
CGTTTGGTATGGCTTCATTCAGCTCCGGTTCCCAACGATCAAGGCGAGTTACATGATCCCCCATGTTGTG
CAAAAAAGCGGTTAGCTCCTTCGGTCCTCCGATCGTTGTCAGAAGTAAGTTGGCCGCAGTGTTATCACTC
ATGGTTATGGCAGCACTGCATAATTCTCTTACTGTCATGCCATCCGTAAGATGCTTTTCTGTGACTGGTG
AGTACTCAACCAAGTCATTCTGAGAATAGTGTATGCGGCGACCGAGTTGCTCTTGCCCGGCGTCAATACG
GGATAATACCGCGCCACATAGCAGAACTTTAAAAGTGCTCATCATTGGAAAACGTTCTTCGGGGCGAAAA
CTCTCAAGGATCTTACCGCTGTTGAGATCCAGTTCGATGTAACCCACTCGTGCACCCAACTGATCTTCAG
CATCTTTTACTTTCACCAGCGTTTCTGGGTGAGCAAAAACAGGAAGGCAAAATGCCGCAAAAAAGGGAAT
AAGGGCGACACGGAAATGTTGAATACTCATACTCTTCCTTTTTCAATATTATTGAAGCATTTATCAGGGT
TATTGTCTCATGAGCGGATACATATTTGAATGTATTTAGAAAAATAAACAAATAGGGGTTCCGCGCACAT
TTCCCCGAAAAGTGCCACCTGATGCGGTGTGAAATACCGCACAGATGCGTAAGGAGAAAATACCGCATCA
GGGTCAGTCACAGTGGAGCCTAGCACTCACTCAGCGTGACGGCTCAGAGCAGAATTCACGAGCCAGAAAT
AGTAACTTTTGCCTAAATCACAAATTGCAAAATTTAATTGCTTGCAAAAGGTCACATGCTTATAATCAAC
TTTTTTAAAAATTTAAAATACTTTTTTATTTTTTATTTTTAAACATAAATGAAATAATTTATTTATTGTT
TATGATTACCGAAACATAAAACCTGCTCAAGAAAAAGAAACTGTTTTGTCCTTGGAAAAAAAGCACTACC
TAGGAGCGGCCAAAATGCCGGCTTACATTTTATGTTAGCTGGTGGACTGACGCCAGAAAATGTTGGTGAT
GCGCTTAGATTAAATGGCGTTATTGGTGTTGATGTAAGCGGAGGTGTGGAGACAAATGGTGTAAAAGACT
CTAACAAAATAGCAAATTTCGTCAAAAATGCTAAGAAATAGGTTATTACTGAGTAGTATTTATTTAAGTA
TTGTTTGTGCACTTGCCTGCAAGCCTTTTGAAAAGCAAGCATAAAAGATCTAAACATAAAATCTGTAAAA
TAACAAGATGTAAAGATAATGCTAAATCATTTGGCTTTTTGATTGATTGTACAGGAAAATATACATCGCA
GGGGGTTGACTTTTACCATTTCACCGCAATGGAATTAAACTTGTTGAAGAGAATGTTCACAGGCGCATAC
GCTACAATGACCCGATTCTTGCTAGCCGAATTCCAGTCAGGCTGCTAGCACCAGAGCTACGTGACCGCAG
GACTAGCTCCAGCTGAGCGACACGCGAACAGGTGTAGAGTCAGTCGTGCTGCAAGGTCGCACTAATACGA
CTCACTATAGGG
