>Addgene plasmid #199957 | YP16 | depositor partial sequence | sequence record 387766 | Promoter Sequence
TCTAACGACGGTCCTACACCGCGCCGGGGGCGGTGGCTCAACGGCCCTCCTTGAATTAACCGTACTCGTA
GGACTCAAGAGTACATATAAAAGCGCGGTGGCTCCATTAAATTGCTCCTTCCTTTTTTAAAGAACCACAG
AAAAATTTTTTAACTAACTAA
